>Addgene plasmid #170153 | Split-RESCUE-N | addgene full sequence | sequence record 336857 | Addgene NGS Result
GTTGTAAAACGACGGCCAGTGAACCTGCAGGCAGCTGCGCGCTCGCTCGCTCACTGAGGCCGCCCGGGCA
AAGCCCGGGCGTCGGGCGACCTTTGGTCGCCCGGCCTCAGTGAGCGAGCGAGCGCGCAGAGAGGGAGTGG
CCAACTCCATCACTAGGGGTTCCTGCGGCCGCACGCGTGGAGGAGGGCCTATTTCCCATGATTCCTTCAT
ATTTGCATATACGATACAAGGCTGTTAGAGAGATAATTAGAATTAATTTGACTGTAAACACAAAGATATT
AGTACAAAATACGTGACGTAGAAAGTAATAATTTCTTGGGTAGTTTGCAGTTTTAAAATTATGTTTTAAA
ATGGACTATCATATGCTTACCGTAACTTGAAAGTATTTCGATTTCTTGGCTTTATATATCTTGTGGAAAG
GACGAAACACCGGTTTTAGTCCCTGAAGGAAGGGACTAAAATAAAGAGTTTGCGGGACTCTGCGGGGTTA
CAATCCCCTAAAACCGCTAAGGCTAGTCCGTTATCAACTTGAAAAAGTGGCACCGAGTCGGTGCTTTTTT
GCTAGCGTACTGAGTCGCCCAGTCTCAGATAGATCCGACGCCGCCATCTCTAGGCCCGCGCCGGCCCCCT
CGCACAGACTTGTGGGAGAAGCTCGGCTACTCCCCTGCCCCGGTTAATTTGCATATAATATTTCCTAGTA
ACTATAGAGGCTTAATGTGCGATAAAAGACAGATAATCTGTTCTTTTTAATACTAGCTACATTTTACATG
ATAGGCTTGGATTTCTATAAGAGATACAAATACTAAATTATTATTTTAAAAAACAGCACAAAAGGAAACT
CACCCTAACTGTAAAGTAATTGTGTGTTTTGAGACTATAAATATCCCTTGGAGAAAAGCCTTGTTTGAAT
TCCTAGACCCAGCTTTCTTGTACAAAGTTGGCATTAATACGCGTTGACATTGATTATTGACTAGTTATTA
ATAGTAATCAATTACGGGGTCATTAGTTCATAGCCCATATATGGAGTTCCGCGTTACATAACTTACGGTA
AATGGCCCGCCTGGCTGACCGCCCAACGACCCCCGCCCATTGACGTCAATAATGACGTATGTTCCCATAG
TAACGCCAATAGGGACTTTCCATTGACGTCAATGGGTGGAGTATTTACGGTAAACTGCCCACTTGGCAGT
ACATCAAGTGTATCATATGCCAAGTACGCCCCCTATTGACGTCAATGACGGTAAATGGCCCGCCTGGCAT
TATGCCCAGTACATGACCTTATGGGACTTTCCTACTTGGCAGTACATCTACGTATTAGTCATCGCTATTA
CCATGGTGATGCGGTTTTGGCAGTACATCAATGGGCGTGGATAGCGGTTTGACTCACGGGGATTTCCAAG
TCTCCACCCCATTGACGTCAATGGGAGTTTGTTTTGGCACCAAAATCAACGGGACTTTCCAAAATGTCGT
AACAACTCCGCCCCATTGACGCAAATGGGCGGTAGGCGTGTACGGTGGGAGGTCTATATAAGCAGAGCTC
GTTTAGTGAACCGTCAGATCGCCTGGAGACGCCATCCACGCTGTTTTGACCTCCATAGAAGACACCGGGA
CCGATCCAGCCACCGGACTCTAGAGGATCGAACCCTTAAGGCCACCATGCTGCCACCATTGGAAAGGCTT
ACGCTGGGGAGCGACTACAAAGACGATGACGACAAGGGGAGCGGATCCGGCTCTATGGCGTCCAATTTCA
CTCAGTTTGTGCTGGTTGACAACGGCGGGACCGGGGACGTTACGGTAGCCCCCTCAAACTTTGCCAACGG
TATAGCGGAGTGGATAAGCAGCAATTCTAGGAGTCAAGCATACAAAGTTACATGCAGCGTGCGCCAATCT
AGCGCTCAGAATCGCAAGTACACCATTAAAGTAGAGGTCCCCAAGGGAGCCTGGAGAAGCTATCTTAACA
TGGAGTTGACCATACCAATCTTCGCTACCAACTCTGACTGTGAACTCATTGTGAAAGCCATGCAAGGTCT
GCTCAAGGATGGTAACCCAATTCCGTCCGCTATCGCTGCCAACTCTGGGATTTACGGGGGCAGTGGGAGC
GGTGCAGGATCTGGTAGTCCAGCTGGGGGAGGAGCACCGGGTAGCGGTGGGGGGAGCCAGCTGCACCTGC
CCCAGGTTCTCGCAGACGCCGTATCCCGCCTTGTAATCGGCAAGTTTGGTGATCTTACTGACAATTTTTC
ATCTCCTCATGCGAGGCGGATCGGCCTCGCAGGCGTCGTCATGACGACCGGAACTGACGTGAAAGACGCC
AAAGTCATCTGCGTCTCCACGGGCAGCAAGTGCATAAACGGGGAGTACCTGAGCGACCGGGGGCTGGCAC
TGAATGATTGTCACGCTGAAATAGTGTCTAGGCGATCTCTGCTTAGATTTCTCTACACTCAACTCGAATT
GTACCTTAACAACGAGGATGACCAGAAACGCAGTATATTTCAGAAATCAGAACGCGGCGGATTTCGACTT
AAGGAAAACATCCAGTTCCACTTGTATATCAGCACATCCCCTTGCGGTGACGCCCGAATCTTTTCCCCGC
ACGAGGCCATATTGGAGGAGCCCGCCTAGGCTTAAGGGTTCGATCCCTACTGGTTAGTAATGAGTTTAAA
CGGGGGAGGCTAACTGAAACACGGAAGGAGACAATACCGGAAGGAACCCGCGCTATGACGGCAATAAAAA
GACAGAATAAAACGCACGGGTGTTGGGTCGTTTGTTCATAAACGCGGGGTTCGGTCCCAGGGCTGGCACT
CTGTCGATACCCCACCGAGACCCCATTGGGGCCAATACGCCCGCGTTTCTTCCTTTTCCCCACCCCACCC
CCCAAGTTCGGGTGAAGGCCCAGGGCTCGCAGCCAACGTCGGGGCGGCAGGCCCTGCCATAGCAGATCTG
CGCTGATTTTGTAGGTAACCACGTGCGGACCGAGCGGCCGCAGGAACCCCTAGTGATGGAGTTGGCCACT
CCCTCTCTGCGCGCTCGCTCGCTCACTGAGGCCGGGCGACCAAAGGTCGCCCGACGCCCGGGCTTTGCCC
GGGCGGCCTCAGTGAGCGAGCGAGCGCGCAGCTGCCTGCAGGCTTGGATCCCAATGGCGCGCCGAGCTTG
GCTCGAGCATGGTCATAGCTGTTTCCTGTGTGAAATTGTTATCCGCTCACAATTCCACACAACATACGAG
CCGGAAGCATAAAGTGTAAAGCCTGGGGTGCCTAATGAGTGAGCTAACTCACATTAATTGCGTTGCGCTC
ACTGCCCGCTTTCCAGTCGGGAAACCTGTCGTGCCAGCTGCATTAATGAATCGGCCAACGCGCGGGGAGA
GGCGGTTTGCGTATTGGGCGCTCTTCCGCTTCCTCGCTCACTGACTCGCTGCGCTCGGTCGTTCGGCTGC
GGCGAGCGGTATCAGCTCACTCAAAGGCGGTAATACGGTTATCCACAGAATCAGGGGATAACGCAGGAAA
GAACATGTGAGCAAAAGGCCAGCAAAAGGCCAGGAACCGTAAAAAGGCCGCGTTGCTGGCGTTTTTCCAT
AGGCTCCGCCCCCCTGACGAGCATCACAAAAATCGACGCTCAAGTCAGAGGTGGCGAAACCCGACAGGAC
TATAAAGATACCAGGCGTTTCCCCCTGGAAGCTCCCTCGTGCGCTCTCCTGTTCCGACCCTGCCGCTTAC
CGGATACCTGTCCGCCTTTCTCCCTTCGGGAAGCGTGGCGCTTTCTCATAGCTCACGCTGTAGGTATCTC
AGTTCGGTGTAGGTCGTTCGCTCCAAGCTGGGCTGTGTGCACGAACCCCCCGTTCAGCCCGACCGCTGCG
CCTTATCCGGTAACTATCGTCTTGAGTCCAACCCGGTAAGACACGACTTATCGCCACTGGCAGCAGCCAC
TGGTAACAGGATTAGCAGAGCGAGGTATGTAGGCGGTGCTACAGAGTTCTTGAAGTGGTGGCCTAACTAC
GGCTACACTAGAAGAACAGTATTTGGTATCTGCGCTCTGCTGAAGCCAGTTACCTTCGGAAAAAGAGTTG
GTAGCTCTTGATCCGGCAAACAAACCACCGCTGGTAGCGGTGGTTTTTTTGTTTGCAAGCAGCAGATTAC
GCGCAGAAAAAAAGGATCTCAAGAAGATCCTTTGATCTTTTCTACGGGGTCTGACGCTCAGTGGAACGAA
AACTCACGTTAAGGGATTTTGGTCATGAGATTATCAAAAAGGATCTTCACCTAGATCCTTTTAAATTAAA
AATGAAGTTTTAAATCAATCTAAAGTATATATGAGTAAACTTGGTCTGACAGTTAGAAAAACTCATCGAG
CATCAAATGAAACTGCAATTTATTCATATCAGGATTATCAATACCATATTTTTGAAAAAGCCGTTTCTGT
AATGAAGGAGAAAACTCACCGAGGCAGTTCCATAGGATGGCAAGATCCTGGTATCGGTCTGCGATTCCGA
CTCGTCCAACATCAATACAACCTATTAATTTCCCCTCGTCAAAAATAAGGTTATCAAGTGAGAAATCACC
ATGAGTGACGACTGAATCCGGTGAGAATGGCAAAAGTTTATGCATTTCTTTCCAGACTTGTTCAACAGGC
CAGCCATTACGCTCGTCATCAAAATCACTCGCATCAACCAAACCGTTATTCATTCGTGATTGCGCCTGAG
CGAGACGAAATACGCGATCGCTGTTAAAAGGACAATTACAAACAGGAATCGAATGCAACCGGCGCAGGAA
CACTGCCAGCGCATCAACAATATTTTCACCTGAATCAGGATATTCTTCTAATACCTGGAATGCTGTTTTC
CCAGGGATCGCAGTGGTGAGTAACCATGCATCATCAGGAGTACGGATAAAATGCTTGATGGTCGGAAGAG
GCATAAATTCCGTCAGCCAGTTTAGTCTGACCATCTCATCTGTAACATCATTGGCAACGCTACCTTTGCC
ATGTTTCAGAAACAACTCTGGCGCATCGGGCTTCCCATACAATCGATAGATTGTCGCACCTGATTGCCCG
ACATTATCGCGAGCCCATTTATACCCATATAAATCAGCATCCATGTTGGAATTTAATCGCGGCCTAGAGC
AAGACGTTTCCCGTTGAATATGGCTCATACTCTTCCTTTTTCAATATTATTGAAGCATTTATCAGGGTTA
TTGTCTCATGAGCGGATACATATTTGAATGTATTTAGAAAAATAAACAAATAGGGGTTCCGCGCACATTT
CCCCGAAAAGTGCCACCTGACGTCTAAGAAACCATTATTATCATGACATTAACCTATAAAAATAGGCGTA
TCACGAGGCCCTTTCGTCTCGCGCGTTTCGGTGATGACGGTGAAAACCTCTGACACATGCAGCTCCCGGA
GACGGTCACAGCTTGTCTGTAAGCGGATGCCGGGAGCAGACAAGCCCGTCAGGGCGCGTCAGCGGGTGTT
GGCGGGTGTCGGGGCTGGCTTAACTATGCGGCATCAGAGCAGATTGTACTGAGAGTGCACCATATGCGGT
GTGAAATACCGCACAGATGCGTAAGGAGAAAATACCGCATCAGGCGCCATTCGCCATTCAGGCTGCGCAA
CTGTTGGGAAGGGCGATCGGTGCGGGCCTCTTCGCTATTACGCCAGCTGGCGAAAGGGGGATGTGCTGCA
AGGCGATTAAGTTGGGTAACGCCAGGGTTTTCCCAGTCACGACGTTGTAAAACGACGGCCAGTGAATTGA
CGCGCCATTGGGAT
Features (pLannotate 1.2.2; 24 found; start..end, strand, type, name):
      1..23      -  CDS            lacZα (fragment): LacZα fragment of β-galactosidase; lacZ fragment
     24..164     -  repeat_region  AAV2 ITR: inverted terminal repeat of adeno-associated virus serotype 2 inverted
    183..423     +  promoter       U6 promoter: RNA polymerase III promoter for human U6 snRNA
    433..507     +  misc_RNA       Cj gRNA scaffold: guide RNA scaffold for the Campylobacter jejuni CRISPR/Cas9 system (Kim et al., 2016)
    508..554     +  misc_RNA       gRNA scaffold (fragment): guide RNA scaffold for the Streptococcus pyogenes CRISPR/Cas9 system
    592..905     +  promoter       U6 promoter: RNA polymerase III promoter for mouse U6 snRNA (Das et al., 1988)
    917..938     -  protein_bind   attB2 (fragment): mutant version of attB; recombination site for the Gateway® BP reaction BP Clonase™
    956..1335    +  enhancer       CMV enhancer: human cytomegalovirus immediate early enhancer
   1336..1539    +  promoter       CMV promoter: human cytomegalovirus (CMV) immediate early promoter
   1735..2085    +  CDS            CAPSD_BPMS2 (fragment): Experimental evidence at protein level: Swiss-Prot protein existence level 1. Acts as a translational repressor of viral replicase synthesis late in infection. This latter function is the result of capsid protein interaction with an RNA hairpin which contains the replicase ribosome-binding site. From Escherichia phage MS2 (Bacteriophage MS2).
   2152..2607    +  CDS            ADARB1 (fragment): RED1_HUMAN - Also known as ADAR2 From Homo sapiens (Human).
   2719..2767    +  polyA_signal   HSV TK poly(A) signal: herpes simplex virus thymidine kinase polyadenylation signal (Cole and Stacy, 1985)
   2858..2874    -  polyA_signal   bGH poly(A) signal (fragment): bovine growth hormone polyadenylation signal
   2982..3122    +  repeat_region  AAV2 ITR: inverted terminal repeat of adeno-associated virus serotype 2 inverted
   3186..3202    -  protein_bind   lac operator: The lac repressor binds to the lac operator to inhibit transcription in E. coli. This inhibition can be relieved by adding lactose or isopropyl-β-D-thiogalactopyranoside (IPTG). lac repressor encoded by lacI
   3210..3240    -  promoter       lac promoter: promoter for the E. coli lac operon
   3255..3276    -  protein_bind   CAP binding site: CAP binding activates transcription in the presence of cAMP. E. coli catabolite activator protein
   3289..3381    -  CDS            lacI (fragment): lac repressor; lacI; The lac repressor binds to the lac operator to inhibit transcription in E. coli. This inhibition can be relieved by adding lactose or isopropyl-β-D-thiogalactopyranoside (IPTG).
   3564..4152    -  rep_origin     ori: high-copy-number ColE1/pMB1/pBR322/pUC origin of replication
   4323..5138    -  CDS            KanR: aminoglycoside phosphotransferase; aph(3')-Ia; confers resistance to kanamycin in bacteria or G418 (Geneticin®) in eukaryotes
   5139..5243    -  promoter       AmpR promoter: bla
   5338..5373    +  CDS            rop (fragment): Rop protein, which maintains plasmids at low copy number; rop
   5475..5574    +  misc_feature   bom (fragment): basis of mobility region from pBR322
   5580..5737    -  CDS            lacZα (fragment): LacZα fragment of β-galactosidase; lacZ fragment
