[The description below was written by a language model from this plasmid's Addgene catalogue record and pLannotate feature annotations shown in this document.]
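Description:
Split-RESCUE-N is an AAV transfer plasmid for mammalian expression that carries one half of a split RNA base editor. It is propagated in E. coli through a high-copy ColE1/pUC-type origin and selected with kanamycin (KanR driven by the bla promoter). Remnants of lac regulatory elements, lacZα, rop and bom lie in the backbone outside the viral cassette. Two AAV2 inverted terminal repeats flank the payload; these allow the intervening DNA to be packaged into recombinant AAV particles when replication and capsid functions are supplied in trans.

Between the ITRs, a CMV enhancer/promoter drives the NES-MCP-RESCUE-DDN fusion. According to the record, this consists of a nuclear export signal, the bacteriophage MS2 coat protein (MCP), and the N-terminal portion of the deaminase domain of RESCUE, an evolved human ADAR2 variant that performs C-to-U editing. The feature table agrees, showing an MS2 capsid fragment followed by a partial ADARB1 coding region and then an HSV TK polyadenylation signal. MCP binds MS2 RNA hairpins, so it can tether the fragment to a hairpin-bearing guide RNA, and the export signal biases the protein toward the cytoplasm. Upstream of the CMV unit are human and mouse U6 Pol III promoters, the first followed by sequences annotated as guide-scaffold-like; the record does not say what RNAs these express. The name implies use with a complementary C-terminal half to reconstitute editing activity, though that partner is not described here.

The sequenced record is 5,754 nt, shorter than the catalogued total size of 6,960 bp, which appears to be an approximate figure.
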