Addgene plasmid #170153: Split-RESCUE-N
Purpose: AAV vector carrying the MCP-RESCUE-DDN (RESCUE is the evolved ADAR2 variant for C-U editing) with a nuclear export signal
Depositing lab: Prashant Mali. Depositing organization: University of California, San Diego (UCSD). Publication: Comprehensive interrogation of the ADAR2 deaminase domain for engineering enhanced RNA editing activity and specificity. Katrekar D, Xiang Y, Palmer N, Saha A, Meluzzi D, Mali P. Elife. 2022 Jan 19;11. pii: 75555. doi: 10.7554/eLife.75555. PubMed 35044296.
Backbone
  Vector backbone: AAV
  Backbone manufacturer: Custom
  Backbone size w/o insert (bp): 6000
  Total vector size (bp): 6960
  Vector type: Mammalian Expression, AAV
Growth in bacteria
  Bacterial resistance: Kanamycin, 50 μg/mL
  Growth temperature: 37°C
  Growth strain: NEB Stable
  Copy number: Unknown
Gene/Insert
  Gene/Insert name: NES-MCP-RESCUE-DDN
  Species: H. sapiens (human)
  Insert size (bp): 960
  Promoter: CMV
  Cloning method: Gibson Cloning
  Sequencing primers: 5′ CMV_F
Terms and licenses: Academic/Nonprofit Terms; Industry Terms: Not Available to Industry
How to cite: Split-RESCUE-N was a gift from Prashant Mali (Addgene plasmid # 170153 ; http://n2t.net/addgene:170153 ; RRID:Addgene_170153)
