>Addgene plasmid #170153 | Split-RESCUE-N | depositor partial sequence | sequence record 330219 | CMV forward
ATGCTGCCACCATTGGAAAGGCTTACGCTGGGGAGCGACTACAAAGACGATGACGACAAGGGGAGCGGAT
CCGGCTCTATGGCGTCCAATTTCACTCAGTTTGTGCTGGTTGACAACGGCGGGACCGGGGACGTTACGGT
AGCCCCCTCAAACTTTGCCAACGGTATAGCGGAGTGGATAAGCAGCAATTCTAGGAGTCAAGCATACAAA
GTTACATGCAGCGTGCGCCAATCTAGCGCTCAGAATCGCAAGTACACCATTAAAGTAGAGGTCCCCAAGG
GAGCCTGGAGAAGCTATCTTAACATGGAGTTGACCATACCAATCTTCGCTACCAACTCTGACTGTGAACT
CATTGTGAAAGCCATGCAAGGTCTGCTCAAGGATGGTAACCCAATTCCGTCCGCTATCGCTGCCAACTCT
GGGATTTACGGGGGCAGTGGGAGCGGTGCAGGATCTGGTAGTCCAGCTGGGGGAGGAGCACCGGGTAGCG
GTGGGGGGAGCCAGCTGCACCTGCCCCAGGTTCTCGCAGACGCCGTATCCCGCCTTGTAATCGGCAAGTT
TGGTGATCTTACTGACAATTTTTCATCTCCTCATGCGAGGCGGATCGGCCTCGCAGGCGTCGTCATGACG
ACCGGAACTGACGTGAAAGACGCCAAAGTCATCTGCGTCTCCACGGGCAGCAAGTGCATAAACGGGGAGT
ACCTGAGCGACCGGGGGCTGGCACTGAATGATTGTCACGCTGAAATAGTGTCTAGGCGATCTCTGCTTAG
ATTTCTCTACACTCAACTCGAATTGTACCTTAACAACGAGGATGACCAGAAACGCAGTATATTTCAGAAA
TCAGAACGCGGCGGATTTCGACTTAAGGAAAACATCCAGTTCCACTTGTATATCAGCACATCCCCTTGCG
GTGACGCCCGAATCTTTTCCCCGCACGAGGCCATATTGGAGGAGCCCGCCTAG
